Addgene plasmid #53968: pCMVhPOP1_3Flag
Purpose: Mammalian expression vector for human POP1 with c-terminal 3xFLAG epitopes.
Depositing lab: Martin Dorf. Depositing organization: Harvard Medical School. Publication: TRIM65 regulates microRNA activity by ubiquitination of TNRC6. Li S, Wang L, Fu B, Berman MA, Diallo A, Dorf ME. Proc Natl Acad Sci U S A. 2014 May 13;111(19):6970-5. doi: 10.1073/pnas.1322545111. Epub 2014 Apr 28. PubMed 24778252.
Backbone
  Vector backbone: pCMV-3Tag-8
  Backbone manufacturer: Agilent (formerly Stratagene)
  Backbone size w/o insert (bp): 5170
  Total vector size (bp): 8249
  Modifications to backbone: XhoI-insert-NotI-ClaI multiple cloning site substituted for commercial SacI-XhoI MCS. CTCGACGCCACC sequence before the POP1 CDS is the SalI into XhoI insertion, with an added Kozak sequence. The stop codon is removed from the POP1 coding sequence before the NotI site leaving 3072bp. 3xFLAGs are in frame with restriction sites and gene CDS.
  Vector type: Mammalian Expression
  Selectable markers: Hygromycin
Growth in bacteria
  Bacterial resistance: Ampicillin, 100 μg/mL
  Growth temperature: 37°C
  Growth strain: DH5alpha
  Copy number: High Copy
Gene/Insert
  Gene/Insert name: POP1 (alt name: processing of precursor 1, ribonuclease P/MRP subunit (S. cerevisiae))
  Species: H. sapiens (human)
  Insert size (bp): 3078
  GenBank ID: BC011529.1
  Entrez Gene: POP1 (a.k.a. ANXD2)
  Promoter: CMV
  Tag / fusion protein: 3xFLAG (C terminal on backbone)
  Cloning method: Restriction Enzyme; 5′ cloning site Xhoi (destroyed during cloning); 3′ cloning site NotI (not destroyed)
  Sequencing primers: 5′ CMV, T3 (25bp from gene CDS); 3′ T7, BGH reverse
Resource information
  A portion of this plasmid was derived from a plasmid made by: Obtained from DF/HCC DNA Resource Core of Harvard Medical School.
Terms and licenses: Academic/Nonprofit Terms; Industry Terms: Not Available to Industry
Depositor comments: MGC clone. GI: 15079365, IMAGE ID: 3853321, GenBank Accession: BC011529.1, Original Clone ID MGC:17365.
How to cite: pCMVhPOP1_3Flag was a gift from Martin Dorf (Addgene plasmid # 53968 ; http://n2t.net/addgene:53968 ; RRID:Addgene_53968)
