[The description below was written by a language model from this plasmid's Addgene catalogue record and pLannotate feature annotations shown in this document.]
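Description:
pCMVhPOP1_3Flag is a mammalian expression plasmid of about 8.2 kb built on the commercial pCMV-3Tag-8 backbone, designed to produce human POP1 carrying three tandem FLAG epitopes at its C terminus. It is maintained in E. coli as a high-copy plasmid through a ColE1/pUC-type origin and selected with ampicillin via the β-lactamase gene. An f1 origin is also present. For selection in mammalian cells it carries a hygromycin B phosphotransferase cassette driven by a minimal HSV thymidine kinase promoter and terminated by the HSV TK polyadenylation signal. The short UL24 and gH fragments annotated on either side of this cassette are most likely residual herpesvirus sequence flanking the TK regulatory elements rather than functional genes.

The expression unit consists of the human cytomegalovirus immediate early enhancer and promoter, followed by the POP1 open reading frame, the 3xFLAG coding sequence and the bovine growth hormone polyadenylation signal. POP1 encodes a protein subunit shared by the ribonuclease P and RNase MRP ribonucleoprotein complexes, which process tRNA 5' ends and pre-rRNA respectively. The cDNA derives from an MGC clone. The depositor replaced the original multiple cloning site with an XhoI-insert-NotI-ClaI arrangement, added a Kozak sequence upstream of the start codon, and removed the stop codon so that translation continues through the NotI site into the FLAG tags. The 5' XhoI site was destroyed by a SalI-to-XhoI ligation, while NotI is retained. T3 and T7 promoters flank the insert and, together with CMV and BGH reverse sites, serve as sequencing primer sites. The construct suits transient or hygromycin-selected stable expression of tagged POP1 for detection or immunoprecipitation with anti-FLAG antibodies.
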