Features (pLannotate 1.2.2; 17 found; start..end, strand, type, name):
     67..370     +  enhancer       CMV enhancer: human cytomegalovirus immediate early enhancer
    371..574     +  promoter       CMV promoter: human cytomegalovirus (CMV) immediate early promoter
    620..638     +  promoter       T3 promoter: promoter for bacteriophage T3 RNA polymerase
    664..3735    +  CDS            POP1: POP1_HUMAN - Also known as KIAA0061. Experimental evidence at protein level: Swiss-Prot protein existence level 1. Component of ribonuclease P, a ribonucleoprotein complex that generates mature tRNA molecules by cleaving their 5'-ends (PubMed:8918471, PubMed:30454648). Also a component of the MRP ribonuclease complex, which cleaves pre-rRNA sequences (PubMed:28115465). From Homo sapiens (Human).
   3757..3828    +  CDS            3xFLAG: three tandem FLAG® epitope tags
   3882..3900    -  promoter       T7 promoter: promoter for bacteriophage T7 RNA polymerase
   3935..4142    +  polyA_signal   bGH poly(A) signal: bovine growth hormone polyadenylation signal
   4176..4604    -  rep_origin     f1 ori (sequence partly withheld): f1 bacteriophage origin of replication; arrow indicates direction of (+) strand synthesis
   4631..4735    +  promoter       AmpR promoter: bla
   4736..5593    +  CDS            AmpR: β-lactamase; bla; confers resistance to ampicillin, carbenicillin, and related antibiotics
   5608..5787    -  CDS            UL24 (fragment): UL24_EHV1 - Protein inferred from homology: Swiss-Prot protein existence level 3. From Equine herpesvirus 1 (strain HVS25A) (EHV-1) (Equine abortion virus).
   5770..5832    +  promoter       Mini-TK promoter: minimal herpes simplex virus (HSV) thymidine kinase promoter
   5875..6912    +  CDS            HygR: hygromycin B phosphotransferase confers resistance to hygromycin
   6954..7002    +  polyA_signal   HSV TK poly(A) signal: herpes simplex virus thymidine kinase polyadenylation signal (Cole and Stacy, 1985)
   7093..7109    -  polyA_signal   bGH poly(A) signal (fragment): bovine growth hormone polyadenylation signal
   7202..7468    +  CDS            gH (fragment): GH_HHV11 - Experimental evidence at protein level: Swiss-Prot protein existence level 1. The heterodimer glycoprotein H-glycoprotein L is required for the fusion of viral and plasma membranes leading to virus entry into the host cell. Following initial binding to host receptor, membrane fusion is mediated by the fusion machinery composed of gB and the heterodimer gH/gL. May also be involved in the fusion between the virion envelope and the outer nuclear membrane during virion morphogenesis. From Human herpesvirus 1 (strain 17) (HHV-1) (Human herpes simplex virus 1).
   7553..8141    +  rep_origin     ori: high-copy-number ColE1/pMB1/pBR322/pUC origin of replication
>Addgene plasmid #53968 | pCMVhPOP1_3Flag | depositor full sequence | sequence record 84087 | pCMVhPOP1_3Flag
ATGCATTAGTTATTAATAGTAATCAATTACGGGGTCATTAGTTCATAGCCCATATATGGAGTTCCGCGTT
ACATAACTTACGGTAAATGGCCCGCCTGGCTGACCGCCCAACGACCCCCGCCCATTGACGTCAATAATGA
CGTATGTTCCCATAGTAACGCCAATAGGGACTTTCCATTGACGTCAATGGGTGGAGTATTTACGGTAAAC
TGCCCACTTGGCAGTACATCAAGTGTATCATATGCCAAGTACGCCCCCTATTGACGTCAATGACGGTAAA
TGGCCCGCCTGGCATTATGCCCAGTACATGACCTTATGGGACTTTCCTACTTGGCAGTACATCTACGTAT
TAGTCATCGCTATTACCATGGTGATGCGGTTTTGGCAGTACATCAATGGGCGTGGATAGCGGTTTGACTC
ACGGGGATTTCCAAGTCTCCACCCCATTGACGTCAATGGGAGTTTGTTTTGGCACCAAAATCAACGGGAC
TTTCCAAAATGTCGTAACAACTCCGCCCCATTGACGCAAATGGGCGGTAGGCGTGTACGGTGGGAGGTCT
ATATAAGCAGAGCTGGTTTAGTGAACCGTCAGATCCGCTAGCGATTACGCCAAGCTCGAAATTAACCCTC
ACTAAAGGGAACAAAAGCTGGCTCGACGCCACCATGTCAAATGCAAAAGAAAGAAAACACGCCAAGAAAA
TGAGAAACCAGCCTACCAATGTGACTCTGTCCTCTGGCTTTGTGGCTGACAGAGGTGTAAAGCACCACAG
TGGAGGTGAAAAACCTTTCCAAGCTCAAAAACAAGAGCCTCATCCTGGAACTTCACGACAGCGGCAAACC
AGAGTCAACCCCCATTCTCTGCCTGACCCTGAAGTGAATGAGCAGTCTTCCTCCAAAGGGATGTTTAGAA
AAAAGGGAGGATGGAAAGCAGGTCCCGAGGGCACGTCTCAGGAGATCCCCAAGTATATAACTGCTTCTAC
TTTTGCTCAAGCACGAGCTGCTGAAATCAGTGCTATGTTAAAAGCTGTGACCCAGAAGTCTTCGAATTCA
CTGGTTTTTCAGACTCTGCCACGGCACATGCGACGAAGAGCCATGAGCCACAACGTCAAACGCCTTCCCA
GACGGTTACAGGAGATTGCCCAGAAAGAGGCGGAGAAAGCCGTACATCAGAAAAAAGAACATTCAAAAAA
TAAATGCCATAAAGCTCGAAGATGTCACATGAACCGGACGCTAGAATTTAACCGTAGACAAAAGAAGAAC
ATTTGGTTAGAAACTCACATCTGGCACGCCAAGCGGTTTCATATGGTCAAGAAGTGGGGCTACTGCCTTG
GGGAGAGGCCAACAGTCAAGAGCCACAGAGCCTGCTATCGAGCCATGACGAACCGGTGCCTCCTGCAGGA
TTTATCCTATTACTGTTGTTTGGAGTTGAAAGGCAAAGAGGAAGAAATACTAAAGGCGCTTTCTGGAATG
TGTAACATAGACACAGGGCTGACGTTTGCAGCAGTTCACTGCTTGTCTGGAAAGCGCCAAGGGAGCCTTG
TGCTTTATCGGGTGAATAAATATCCCAGAGAAATGCTTGGGCCTGTTACGTTTATCTGGAAGTCCCAGAG
GACCCCGGGTGACCCTTCTGAGAGCAGGCAGCTGTGGATCTGGCTGCATCCAACCCTTAAACAGGATATC
TTAGAGGAAATAAAAGCAGCGTGCCAGTGTGTGGAACCCATCAAATCAGCTGTCTGCATCGCTGACCCAC
TTCCAACACCATCCCAAGAAAAAAGCCAAACTGAATTGCCTGACGAGAAAATTGGCAAGAAAAGAAAAAG
GAAAGATGATGGAGAAAATGCTAAACCAATTAAAAAAATTATCGGTGATGGAACTAGAGATCCATGTCTA
CCATACTCTTGGATCTCTCCAACCACAGGCATTATAATCAGCGATTTGACGATGGAGATGAACAGATTCC
GGCTGATTGGGCCACTTTCCCACTCCATCCTAACTGAAGCAATAAAAGCTGCTTCTGTCCACACTGTGGG
AGAGGACACAGAGGAGACACCTCACCGCTGGTGGATAGAAACCTGTAAGAAACCTGACAGCGTTTCCCTT
CATTGCAGACAAGAAGCCATTTTCGAGTTGTTGGGAGGAATAACATCACCAGCAGAAATTCCGGCAGGTA
CTATTCTGGGACTGACAGTTGGGGATCCTCGAATAAATTTGCCCCAAAAGAAGTCCAACGCTTTGCCCAA
TCCAGAAAAATGCCAAGATAATGAGAAAGTTAGACAGCTGCTTCTGGAGGGTGTGCCTGTGGAATGTACG
CATAGCTTTATCTGGAACCAAGATATCTGTAAGAGTGTCACAGAGAATAAAATCTCGGATCAGGATTTAA
ACCGGATGAGGAGTGAATTGCTGGTGCCTGGGTCACAGCTTATTTTAGGTCCCCATGAATCCAAGATACC
TATACTTTTGATTCAGCAGCCAGGAAAAGTGACTGGTGAAGATCGACTAGGCTGGGGAAGTGGCTGGGAT
GTCCTACTCCCAAAGGGCTGGGGCATGGCTTTCTGGATTCCATTTATTTATCGAGGTGTGAGAGTCGGAG
GGTTGAAAGAGTCTGCAGTGCATTCTCAGTATAAGAGGTCGCCTAATGTCCCAGGCGATTTTCCAGACTG
CCCTGCCGGGATGCTGTTTGCGGAAGAGCAAGCTAAGAATCTTCTTGAAAAGTACAAAAGACGCCCTCCT
GCAAAACGGCCCAACTACGTTAAGCTTGGCACTCTGGCACCTTTCTGCTGTCCCTGGGAGCAGTTAACTC
AAGACTGGGAGTCAAGAGTCCAGGCTTACGAAGAACCTTCTGTAGCTTCATCTCCAAATGGTAAGGAGAG
TGACCTAAGAAGATCTGAGGTGCCTTGTGCTCCCATGCCTAAAAAAACTCATCAGCCATCTGATGAAGTG
GGCACATCCATAGAGCACCCCAGGGAGGCAGAGGAGGTAATGGATGCAGGGTGTCAAGAATCGGCAGGGC
CTGAGAGGATCACAGACCAGGAGGCCAGTGAAAACCATGTTGCTGCCACAGGGAGTCACCTCTGCGTTCT
CAGGAGTAGAAAATTACTGAAGCAACTGTCAGCCTGGTGTGGGCCCAGTTCTGAGGATAGTCGGGGAGGC
CGGCGAGCTCCCGGCAGAGGCCAGCAAGGATTGACCAGAGAGGCTTGCCTGTCCATCTTGGGCCACTTCC
CCAGGGCCCTGGTTTGGGTCAGCCTGTCCCTGCTCAGCAAGGGCAGCCCCGAGCCTCACACCATGATCTG
TGTCCCAGCCAAGGAGGACTTCCTCCAGCTCCATGAGGACTGGCATTACTGTGGGCCCCAGGAATCCAAA
CACAGTGACCCATTCAGGAGCAAGATCCTGAAACAGAAAGAGAAGAAGAAAAGGGAGAAGAGGCAGAAGC
CAGGACGTGCCTCTTCTGATGGCCCGGCGGGGGAAGAGCCCGTGGCTGGGCAGGAAGCTCTGACTCTAGG
GCTGTGGTCAGGCCCTCTGCCGCGTGTGACGTTGCACTGCTCCAGAACTCTCCTAGGCTTTGTGACTCAG
GGAGATTTTTCCATGGCTGTTGGCTGTGGAGAAGCCCTGGGGTTTGTTAGCTTGACAGGCTTGCTGGATA
TGGTGTCCAGCCAGCCTGCAGCGCAGAGGGGCTTAGTGCTACTGAGGCCTCCCGCCTCTCTGCAGTATCG
ATTTGCGAGGATTGCTATTGAGGTGGCGGCCGCAATCGATGTCGAGGATTACAAGGATGACGACGATAAG
GACTATAAGGACGATGATGACAAGGACTACAAAGATGATGACGATAAATAGGGCCCGGTACCTTAATTAA
TTAAGGTACCAGGTAAGTGTACCCAATTCGCCCTATAGTGAGTCGTATTACAATTCACTCGATCGGCTCG
CTGATCAGCCTCGACTGTGCCTTCTAGTTGCCAGCCATCTGTTGTTTGCCCCTCCCCCGTGCCTTCCTTG
ACCCTGGAAGGTGCCACTCCCACTGTCCTTTCCTAATAAAATGAGGAAATTGCATCGCATTGTCTGAGTA
GGTGTCATTCTATTCTGGGGGGTGGGGTGGGGCAGGACAGCAAGGGGGAGGATTGGGAAGACAATAGCAG
GCATGCTGGGGAACGCGTAAATTGTAAGCGTTAATATTTTGTTAAAATTCGCGTTAAATTTTTGTTAAAT
CAGCTCATTTTTTAACCAATAGGCCGAAATCGGCAAAATCCCTTATAAATCAAAAGAATAGACCGAGATA
GGGT
[37 nt withheld, positions 4275-4311]
AAAGAACGTGGACTCCAACGTCAAAGG
[49 nt withheld, positions 4339-4387]
T
[91 nt withheld, positions 4389-4479]
G
[124 nt withheld, positions 4481-4604]
CAGGTGGCACTTTTCGGGGAAATGTGCGCGGAACCCCTATTTGTTTATTTTTCTAAATACATTCAAATAT
GTATCCGCTCATGAGACAATAACCCTGATAAATGCTTCAATAATATTGAAAAAGGAAGAGTATGAGTATT
CAACATTTCCGTGTCGCCCTTATTCCCTTTTTTGCGGCATTTTGCCTTCCTGTTTTTGCTCACCCAGAAA
CGCTGGTGAAAGTAAAAGATGCTGAAGATCAGTTGGGTGCACGAGTGGGTTACATCGAACTGGATCTCAA
CAGCGGTAAGATCCTTGAGAGTTTTCGCCCCGAAGAACGTTTTCCAATGATGAGCACTTTTAAAGTTCTG
CTATGTGGCGCGGTATTATCCCGTATTGACGCCGGGCAAGAGCAACTCGGTCGCCGCATACACTATTCTC
AGAATGACTTGGTTGAGTACTCACCAGTCACAGAAAAGCATCTTACGGATGGCATGACAGTAAGAGAATT
ATGCAGTGCTGCCATAACCATGAGTGATAACACTGCGGCCAACTTACTTCTGACAACGATCGGAGGACCG
AAGGAGCTAACCGCTTTTTTGCACAACATGGGGGATCATGTAACTCGCCTTGATCGTTGGGAACCGGAGC
TGAATGAAGCCATACCAAACGACGAGCGTGACACCACGATGCCTGTAGCAATGGCAACAACGTTGCGCAA
ACTATTAACTGGCGAACTACTTACTCTAGCTTCCCGGCAACAATTAATAGACTGGATGGAGGCGGATAAA
GTTGCAGGACCACTTCTGCGCTCGGCCCTTCCGGCTGGCTGGTTTATTGCTGATAAATCTGGAGCCGGTG
AGCGTGGGTCTCGCGGTATCATTGCAGCACTGGGGCCAGATGGTAAGCCCTCCCGTATCGTAGTTATCTA
CACGACGGGGAGTCAGGCAACTATGGATGAACGAAATAGACAGATCGCTGAGATAGGTGCCTCACTGATT
AAGCATTGGCCTCAGGATTAGTGCTTCATCCCCGTGGCCCGTTGCTCGCGTTTGCTGGCGGTGTCCCCGG
AAGAAATATATTTGCATGTCTTTAGTTCTATGATGACACAAACCCCGCCCAGCGTCTTGTCATTGGCGAA
TTCGAACACGCAGATGCAGTCGGGGCGGCGCGGTCCGAGGTCCACTTCGCATATTAAGGTGACGCGTGTG
GCCTCGAACACCGAGCGACCCTGCAGCGACCCGCTTAACAGCGTCAACAGCGTGCCGCAGATCCCGGGGG
GCAATGAGATATGAAAAAGCCTGAACTCACCGCGACGTCTGTCGAGAAGTTTCTGATCGAAAAGTTCGAC
AGCGTCTCCGACCTGATGCAGCTCTCGGAGGGCGAAGAATCTCGTGCTTTCAGCTTCGATGTAGGAGGGC
GTGGATATGTCCTGCGGGTAAATAGCTGCGCCGATGGTTTCTACAAAGATCGTTATGTTTATCGGCACTT
TGCATCGGCCGCGCTCCCGATTCCGGAAGTGCTTGACATTGGGGAATTCAGCGAGAGCCTGACCTATTGC
ATCTCCCGCCGTGCACAGGGTGTCACGTTGCAAGACCTGCCTGAAACCGAACTGCCCGCTGTTCTGCAGC
CGGTCGCGGAGGCCATGGATGCGATCGCTGCGGCCGATCTTAGCCAGACGAGCGGGTTCGGCCCATTCGG
ACCGCAAGGAATCGGTCAATACACTACATGGCGTGATTTCATATGCGCGATTGCTGATCCCCATGTGTAT
CACTGGCAAACTGTGATGGACGACACCGTCAGTGCGTCCGTCGCGCAGGCTCTCGATGAGCTGATGCTTT
GGGCCGAGGACTGCCCCGAAGTCCGGCACCTCGTGCACGCGGATTTCGGCTCCAACAATGTCCTGACGGA
CAATGGCCGCATAACAGCGGTCATTGACTGGAGCGAGGCGATGTTCGGGGATTCCCAATACGAGGTCGCC
AACATCTTCTTCTGGAGGCCGTGGTTGGCTTGTATGGAGCAGCAGACGCGCTACTTCGAGCGGAGGCATC
CGGAGCTTGCAGGATCGCCGCGGCTCCGGGCGTATATGCTCCGCATTGGTCTTGACCAACTCTATCAGAG
CTTGGTTGACGGCAATTTCGATGATGCAGCTTGGGCGCAGGGTCGATGCGACGCAATCGTCCGATCCGGA
GCCGGGACTGTCGGGCGTACACAAATCGCCCGCAGAAGCGCGGCCGTCTGGACCGATGGCTGTGTAGAAG
TACTCGCCGATAGTGGAAACCGACGCCCCAGCACTCGTCCGGATCGGGAGATGGGGGAGGCTAACTGAAA
CACGGAAGGAGACAATACCGGAAGGAACCCGCGCTATGACGGCAATAAAAAGACAGAATAAAACGCACGG
GTGTTGGGTCGTTTGTTCATAAACGCGGGGTTCGGTCCCAGGGCTGGCACTCTGTCGATACCCCACCGAG
ACCCCATTGGGGCCAATACGCCCGCGTTTCTTCCTTTTCCCCACCCCACCCCCCAAGTTCGGGTGAAGGC
CCAGGGCTCGCAGCCAACGTCGGGGCGGCAGGCCCTGCCATAGCCACTGGCCCCGTGGGTTAGGGACGGG
GTCCCCCATGGGGAATGGTTTATGGTTCGTGGGGGTTATTATTTTGGGCGTTGCGTGGGGTCAGGTCCAC
GACTGGACTGAGCAGACAGACCCATGGTTTTTGGATGGCCTGGGCATGGACCGCATGTACTGGCGCGACA
CGAACACCGGGCGTCTGTGGCTGCCAAACACCCCCGACCCCCAAAAACCACCGCGCGGATTTCTGGCGCC
GCCGGACGAACTAAACCTGACTACGACATCTCTGCCCCTTCTTCGCTGGTACGAGGAGCGCTTTGCCTCA
GGTCATGACCAAAATCCCTTAACGTGAGTTTTCGTTCCACTGAGCGTCAGACCCCGTAGAAAAGATCAAA
GGATCTTCTTGAGATCCTTTTTTTCTGCGCGTAATCTGCTGCTTGCAAACAAAAAAACCACCGCTACCAG
CGGTGGTTTGTTTGCCGGATCAAGAGCTACCAACTCTTTTTCCGAAGGTAACTGGCTTCAGCAGAGCGCA
GATACCAAATACTGTTCTTCTAGTGTAGCCGTAGTTAGGCCACCACTTCAAGAACTCTGTAGCACCGCCT
ACATACCTCGCTCTGCTAATCCTGTTACCAGTGGCTGCTGCCAGTGGCGATAAGTCGTGTCTTACCGGGT
TGGACTCAAGACGATAGTTACCGGATAAGGCGCAGCGGTCGGGCTGAACGGGGGGTTCGTGCACACAGCC
CAGCTTGGAGCGAACGACCTACACCGAACTGAGATACCTACAGCGTGAGCTATGAGAAAGCGCCACGCTT
CCCGAAGGGAGAAAGGCGGACAGGTATCCGGTAAGCGGCAGGGTCGGAACAGGAGAGCGCACGAGGGAGC
TTCCAGGGGGAAACGCCTGGTATCTTTATAGTCCTGTCGGGTTTCGCCACCTCTGACTTGAGCGTCGATT
TTTGTGATGCTCGTCAGGGGGGCGGAGCCTATGGAAAAACGCCAGCAACGCGGCCTTTTTACGGTTCCTG
GCCTTTTGCTGGCCTTTTGCTCACATGTTCTTTCCTGCGTTATCCCCTGATTCTGTGGATAACCGTATTA
CCGCC
