>Addgene plasmid #53968 | pCMVhPOP1_3Flag | addgene partial sequence | sequence record 90836 | CMV-F 5'-CGCAAATGGGCGGTAGGCGTG-3'
CGTCAGATCCGCTAGCGATTACGCCAAGCTCGAAATTAACCCTCACTAAAGGGAACAAAAGCTGGCTCGA
CGCCACCATGTCAAATGCAAAAGAAAGAAAACACGCCAAGAAAATGAGAAACCAGCCTACCAATGTGACT
CTGTCCTCTGGCTTTGTGGCTGACAGAGGTGTAAAGCACCACAGTGGAGGTGAAAAACCTTTCCAAGCTC
AAAAACAAGAGCCTCATCCTGGAACTTCACGACAGCGGCAAACCAGAGTCAACCCCCATTCTCTGCCTGA
CCCTGAAGTGAATGAGCAGTCTTCCTCCAAAGGGATGTTTAGAAAAAAGGGAGGATGGAAAGCAGGTCCC
GAGGGCACGTCTCAGGAGATCCCCAAGTATATAACTGCTTCTACTTTTGCTCAAGCACGAGCTGCTGAAA
TCAGTGCTATGTTAAAAGCTGTGACCCAGAAGTCTTCGAATTCACTGGTTTTTCAGACTCTGCCACGGCA
CATGCGACGAAGAGCCATGAGCCACAACGTCAAACGCCTTCCCAGACGGTTACAGGAGATTGCCCAGAAA
GAGGCGGAGAAAGCCGTACATCAGAAAAAAGAACATTCAAAAAATAAATGCCATAAAGCTCGAAGATGTC
ACATGAACCGGACGCTAGAATTTAACCGTAGACAAAAGAAGAACATTTGGTTAGAAACTCACATCTGGCA
CGCCAAGCGGTTTCATATGGTCAAGAAGTGGGGCTACTGCCTTGGGGAGAGGCCAACAGTCAAGAGCCAC
AGAGCCTGCTATCGAGCCATGACGAACCGGTGCCTCCTGCAGGATTTATCCTATTACTGTTGTTTGGAGT
TGAAAGGCAAAGAGGAAGAAATACTA
