>Addgene plasmid #53968 | pCMVhPOP1_3Flag | addgene partial sequence | sequence record 90840 | BGH-rev 5'-TAGAAGGCACAGTCGAGG-3'
ATAGGGCGAATTGGGTACACTTACCTGGTACCTTAATTAATTAAGGTACCGGGCCCTATTTATCGTCATC
ATCTTTGTAGTCCTTGTCATCATCGTCCTTATAGTCCTTATCGTCGTCATCCTTGTAATCCTCGACATCG
ATTGCGGCCGCCACCTCAATAGCAATCCTCGCAAATCGATACTGCAGAGAGGCGGGAGGCCTCAGTAGCA
CTAAGCCCCTCTGCGCTGCAGGCTGGCTGGACACCATATCCAGCAAGCCTGTCAAGCTAACAAACCCCAG
GGCTTCTCCACAGCCAACAGCCATGGAAAAATCTCCCTGAGTCACAAAGCCTAGGAGAGTTCTGGAGCAG
TGCAACGTCACACGCGGCAGAGGGCCTGACCACAGCCCTAGAGTCAGAGCTTCCTGCCCAGCCACGGGCT
CTTCCCCCGCCGGGCCATCAGAAGAGGCACGTCCTGGCTTCTGCCTCTTCTCCCTTTTCTTCTTCTCTTT
CTGTTTCAGGATCTTGCTCCTGAATGGGTCACTGTGTTTGGATTCCTGGGGCCCACAGTAATGCCAGTCC
TCATGGAGCTGGAGGAAGTCCTCCTTGGCTGGGACACAGATCATGGTGTGAGGCTCGGGGCTGCCCTTGC
TGAGCAGGGACAGGCTGACCCAAACCAGGGCCCTGGGGAAGTGGCCCAAGATGGACAGGCAAGCCTCTCT
GGTCAATCCTTGCTGGCCTCTGCCGGGAGCTCGCCGGCCTCCCCGACTATCCTCAGAACTGGGCCCACAC
CAGGCTGACAGTTGCTTCAGTAATTTTCTACTCCTG
